Addgene plasmid #81678: pDONR223_MTM1_p.P226S
Purpose: Gateway Donor vector containing MTM1, part of the Target Accelerator Plasmid Collection.
Depositing lab: Jesse Boehm & William Hahn & David Root. Depositing organization: Broad Institute. Publication: Systematic Functional Interrogation of Rare Cancer Variants Identifies Oncogenic Alleles. Kim E, Ilic N, Shrestha Y, Zou L, Kamburov A, Zhu C, Yang X, Lubonja R, Tran N, Nguyen C, Lawrence MS, Piccioni F, Bagul M, Doench JG, Chouinard CR, Wu X, Hogstrom L, Natoli T, Tamayo P, Horn H, Corsello SM, Lage K, Root DE, Subramanian A, Golub TR, Getz G, Boehm JS, Hahn WC. Cancer Discov. 2016 Jul;6(7):714-26. doi: 10.1158/2159-8290.CD-16-0160. Epub 2016 May 4. PubMed 27147599.
Backbone
  Vector backbone: pDONR223
  Backbone manufacturer: Invitrogen
  Backbone size w/o insert (bp): 2790
  Vector type: Gateway Entry vector
Growth in bacteria
  Bacterial resistance: Spectinomycin, 50 μg/mL
  Growth temperature: 37°C
  Growth strain: DH5alpha
  Copy number: High Copy
Gene/Insert
  Gene/Insert name: MTM1 (alt name: NM_000252.2)
  Species: H. sapiens (human)
  Mutation: P226S; E410K
  Entrez Gene: MTM1 (a.k.a. CNM, MTMX, XLMTM)
  Promoter: None
  Cloning method: Gateway Cloning
  Sequencing primers: 5′ M13pUC-fwd; 3′ M13-Rev
Terms and licenses: Academic/Nonprofit Terms; Industry Terms: Not Available to Industry
Depositor comments: Closed state: stop codon immediately follows insert
How to cite: pDONR223_MTM1_p.P226S was a gift from Jesse Boehm & William Hahn & David Root (Addgene plasmid # 81678 ; http://n2t.net/addgene:81678 ; RRID:Addgene_81678)
