[The description below was written by a language model from this plasmid's Addgene catalogue record and pLannotate feature annotations shown in this document.]
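Description:
pDONR223_MTM1_p.P226S is a Gateway entry clone built on the Invitrogen pDONR223 backbone and carrying a mutant open reading frame of human MTM1 (myotubularin, reference transcript NM_000252.2). It is part of the Target Accelerator Plasmid Collection, a set of variant alleles assembled for systematic functional testing of rare cancer-associated mutations. The sequenced plasmid is about 4.6 kb. It is maintained in E. coli at high copy through a ColE1/pUC-type origin and selected with spectinomycin via the aadA (SmR) aminoglycoside adenylyltransferase gene. Short Pc integron promoter and gentamicin-resistance fragments lie upstream of that marker. These, like the small lacI and lacZα fragments called elsewhere, are backbone remnants rather than functional genes.

The MTM1 coding sequence of roughly 1.8 kb encodes a lipid phosphatase that acts on PI3P and PI(3,5)P2. It sits between two Gateway attL recombination sites; the annotation software labels both as attL3. Although the plasmid name cites only P226S, the record lists two substitutions, P226S and E410K. The clone is in the "closed" configuration, with a stop codon immediately after the insert, so it yields native or N-terminally tagged protein but not C-terminal fusions after transfer.

No promoter drives the insert in this vector. The rrnB T1 and T2 terminators upstream of the cassette insulate it from read-through transcription, and a T7 promoter lies beyond the downstream att site, pointing back toward the insert. The plasmid therefore serves as a shuttle: an LR Clonase reaction moves the variant ORF into a destination vector of choice for expression studies, and flanking M13 primer sites allow sequence verification.
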