Features (pLannotate 1.2.2; 12 found; start..end, strand, type, name):
    585..677     +  CDS            lacI (fragment): lac repressor; lacI; The lac repressor binds to the lac operator to inhibit transcription in E. coli. This inhibition can be relieved by adding lactose or isopropyl-β-D-thiogalactopyranoside (IPTG).
    732..759     -  terminator     rrnB T2 terminator: transcription terminator T2 from the E. coli rrnB gene
    891..934     +  terminator     rrnB T1 terminator: Escherichia coli rrnB; transcription terminator T1 from the E. coli rrnB gene
    981..1017    -  CDS            lacZα (fragment): LacZα fragment of β-galactosidase; lacZ fragment
   1034..1129    +  protein_bind   attL3: mutant version of attL; recombination site for the Gateway® LR reaction LR Clonase™
   1135..2943    +  CDS            MTM1: MTM1_HUMAN - Also known as CG2. Experimental evidence at protein level: Swiss-Prot protein existence level 1. Lipid phosphatase which dephosphorylates phosphatidylinositol 3-monophosphate (PI3P) and phosphatidylinositol 3,5-bisphosphate (PI(3,5)P2) (PubMed:11001925, PubMed:10900271, PubMed:12646134, PubMed:14722070). Has also been shown to dephosphorylate phosphotyrosine- and phosphoserine-containing peptides (PubMed:9537414). Negatively regulates EGFR degradation through regulation of EGFR trafficking from the late endosome to the lysosome (PubMed:14722070). Plays a role in vacuolar formation
   2951..3046    -  protein_bind   attL3: mutant version of attL; recombination site for the Gateway® LR reaction LR Clonase™
   3065..3083    -  promoter       T7 promoter: promoter for bacteriophage T7 RNA polymerase
   3273..3296    +  promoter       Pc promoter (fragment): intI1 (promoter lies within the coding sequence); class 1 integron promoter
   3472..3528    +  CDS            GmR (fragment): gentamycin acetyltransferase; aacC1; confers resistance to gentamycin
   3535..4326    +  CDS            SmR: aminoglycoside adenylyltransferase (Murphy, 1985); aadA; confers resistance to spectinomycin and streptomycin
   4419..402     +  rep_origin     ori (across the origin): high-copy-number ColE1/pMB1/pBR322/pUC origin of replication
>Addgene plasmid #81678 | pDONR223_MTM1_p.P226S | addgene full sequence | sequence record 167965 | Addgene NGS Result
TCTGTAGCACCGCCTACATACCTCGCTCTGCTAATCCTGTTACCAGTGGCTGCTGCCAGTGGCGATAAGT
CGTGTCTTACCGGGTTGGACTCAAGACGATAGTTACCGGATAAGGCGCAGCGGTCGGGCTGAACGGGGGG
TTCGTGCACACAGCCCAGCTTGGAGCGAACGACCTACACCGAACTGAGATACCTACAGCGTGAGCTATGA
GAAAGCGCCACGCTTCCCGAAGGGAGAAAGGCGGACAGGTATCCGGTAAGCGGCAGGGTCGGAACAGGAG
AGCGCACGAGGGAGCTTCCAGGGGGAAACGCCTGGTATCTTTATAGTCCTGTCGGGTTTCGCCACCTCTG
ACTTGAGCGTCGATTTTTGTGATGCTCGTCAGGGGGGCGGAGCCTATGGAAAAACGCCAGCAACGCGGCC
TTTTTACGGTTCCTGGCCTTTTGCTGGCCTTTTGCTCACATGTTCTTTCCTGCGTTATCCCCTGATTCTG
TGGATAACCGTATTACCGCCTTTGAGTGAGCTGATACCGCTCGCCGCAGCCGAACGACCGAGCGCAGCGA
GTCAGTGAGCGAGGAAGCGGAAGAGCGCCCAATACGCAAACCGCCTCTCCCCGCGCGTTGGCCGATTCAT
TAATGCAGCTGGCACGACAGGTTTCCCGACTGGAAAGCGGGCAGTGAGCGCAACGCAATTAATACGCGTA
CCGCTAGCCAGGAAGAGTTTGTAGAAACGCAAAAAGGCCATCCGTCAGGATGGCCTTCTGCTTAGTTTGA
TGCCTGGCAGTTTATGGCGGGCGTCCTGCCCGCCACCCTCCGGGCCGTTGCTTCACAACGTTCAAATCCG
CTCCCGGCGGATTTGTCCTACTCAGGAGAGCGTTCACCGACAAACAACAGATAAAACGAAAGGCCCAGTC
TTCCGACTGAGCCTTTCGTTTTATTTGATGCCTGGCAGTTCCCTACTCTCGCGTTAACGCTAGCATGGAT
GTTTTCCCAGTCACGACGTTGTAAAACGACGGCCAGTCTTAAGCTCGGGCCCCAAATAATGATTTTATTT
TGACTGATAGTGACCTGTTCGTTGCAACAAATTGATGAGCAATGCTTTTTTATAATGCCAACTTTGTACA
AAAAAGTTGGCACCATGGCTTCTGCATCAACTTCTAAATATAATTCACACTCCTTGGAGAATGAGTCTAT
TAAGAGGACGTCTCGAGATGGAGTCAATCGAGATCTCACTGAGGCTGTTCCTCGACTTCCAGGAGAAACA
CTAATCACTGACAAAGAAGTTATTTACATATGTCCTTTCAATGGCCCCATTAAGGGAAGAGTTTACATCA
CAAATTATCGTCTTTATTTAAGAAGTTTGGAAACGGATTCTTCTCTAATACTTGATGTTCCTCTGGGTGT
GATCTCGAGAATTGAAAAAATGGGAGGCGCGACAAGTAGAGGAGAAAATTCCTATGGTCTAGATATTACT
TGTAAAGACATGAGAAACCTGAGGTTCGCTTTGAAACAGGAAGGCCACAGCAGAAGAGATATGTTTGAGA
TCCTCACGAGATACGCGTTTCCCCTGGCTCACAGTCTGCCATTATTTGCATTTTTAAATGAAGAAAAGTT
TAACGTGGATGGATGGACAGTTTACAATCCAGTGGAAGAATACAGGAGGCAGGGCTTGCCCAATCACCAT
TGGAGAATAACTTTTATTAATAAGTGCTATGAGCTCTGTGACACTTACCCTGCTCTTTTGGTGGTTCCGT
ATCGTGCCTCAGATGATGACCTCCGGAGAGTTGCAACTTTTAGGTCCCGAAATCGAATTTCAGTGCTGTC
ATGGATTCATCCAGAAAATAAGACGGTCATTGTGCGTTGCAGTCAGCCTCTTGTCGGTATGAGTGGGAAA
CGAAATAAAGATGATGAGAAATATCTCGATGTTATCAGGGAGACTAATAAACAAATTTCTAAACTCACCA
TTTATGATGCAAGACCCAGCGTAAATGCAGTGGCCAACAAGGCAACAGGAGGAGGATATGAAAGTGATGA
TGCATATCATAACGCCGAACTTTTCTTCTTAGACATTCATAATATTCATGTTATGCGGGAATCTTTAAAA
AAAGTGAAGGACATTGTTTATCCTAATGTAGAAGAATCTCATTGGTTGTCCAGTTTGGAGTCTACTCATT
GGTTAGAACATATCAAGCTCGTTTTGACAGGAGCCATTCAAGTAGCAGACAAAGTTTCTTCAGGGAAGAG
TTCAGTGCTTGTGCATTGCAGTGACGGATGGGACAGGACTGCTCAGCTGACATCCTTGGCCATGCTGATG
TTGGATAGCTTCTATAGGAGCATTGAAGGGTTCGAAATACTGGTACAAAAAAAATGGATAAGTTTTGGAC
ATAAATTTGCATCTCGAATAGGTCATGGTGATAAAAACCACACCGATGCTGACCGTTCTCCTATTTTTCT
CCAGTTTATTGATTGTGTGTGGCAAATGTCAAAACAGTTCCCTACAGCTTTTGAATTCAATGAACAATTT
TTGATTATAATTTTGGATCATCTGTATAGTTGCCGATTTGGTACTTTCTTATTCAACTGTGAATCTGCTC
GAGAAAGACAGAAGGTTACAGAAAGGACTGTTTCTTTATGGTCACTGATAAACAGTAATAAAGAAAAATT
CAAAAACCCCTTCTATACTAAAGAAATCAATCGAGTTTTATATCCAGTTGCCAGTATGCGTCACTTGGAA
CTCTGGGTGAATTACTACATTAGATGGAACCCCAGGATCAAGCAACAACAGCCGAATCCAGTGGAGCAGC
GTTACATGGAGCTCTTAGCCTTACGCGACGAATACATAAAGCGGCTTGAGGAACTGCAGCTCGCCAACTC
TGCCAAGCTTTCTGATCCCCCAACTTCACCTTCCAGTCCTTCGCAAATGATGCCCCATGTGCAAACTCAC
TTCTAGTTGCCAACTTTCTTGTACAAAGTTGGCATTATAAGAAAGCATTGCTTATCAATTTGTTGCAACG
AACAGGTCACTATCAGTCAAAATAAAATCATTATTTGCCATCCAGCTGATATCCCCTATAGTGAGTCGTA
TTACATGGTCATAGCTGTTTCCTGGCAGCTCTGGCCCGTGTCTCAAAATCTCTGATGTTACATTGCACAA
GATAAAAATATATCATCATGCCTCCTCTAGACCAGCCAGGACAGAAATGCCTCGACTTCGCTGCTACCCA
AGGTTGCCGGGTGACGCACACCGTGGAAACGGATGAAGGCACGAACCCAGTGGACATAAGCCTGTTCGGT
TCGTAAGCTGTAATGCAAGTAGCGTATGCGCTCACGCAACTGGTCCAGAACCTTGACCGAACGCAGCGGT
GGTAACGGCGCAGTGGCGGTTTTCATGGCTTGTTATGACTGTTTTTTTGGGGTACAGTCTATGCCTCGGG
CATCCAAGCAGCAAGCGCGTTACGCCGTGGGTCGATGTTTGATGTTATGGAGCAGCAACGATGTTACGCA
GCAGGGCAGTCGCCCTAAAACAAAGTTAAACATTATGAGGGAAGCGGTGATCGCCGAAGTATCGACTCAA
CTATCAGAGGTAGTTGGCGTCATCGAGCGCCATCTCGAACCGACGTTGCTGGCCGTACATTTGTACGGCT
CCGCAGTGGATGGCGGCCTGAAGCCACACAGTGATATTGATTTGCTGGTTACGGTGACCGTAAGGCTTGA
TGAAACAACGCGGCGAGCTTTGATCAACGACCTTTTGGAAACTTCGGCTTCCCCTGGAGAGAGCGAGATT
CTCCGCGCTGTAGAAGTCACCATTGTTGTGCACGACGACATCATTCCGTGGCGTTATCCAGCTAAGCGCG
AACTGCAATTTGGAGAATGGCAGCGCAATGACATTCTTGCAGGTATCTTCGAGCCAGCCACGATCGACAT
TGATCTGGCTATCTTGCTGACAAAAGCAAGAGAACATAGCGTTGCCTTGGTAGGTCCAGCGGCGGAGGAA
CTCTTTGATCCGGTTCCTGAACAGGATCTATTTGAGGCGCTAAATGAAACCTTAACGCTATGGAACTCGC
CGCCCGACTGGGCTGGCGATGAGCGAAATGTAGTGCTTACGTTGTCCCGCATTTGGTACAGCGCAGTAAC
CGGCAAAATCGCGCCGAAGGATGTCGCTGCCGACTGGGCAATGGAGCGCCTGCCGGCCCAGTATCAGCCC
GTCATACTTGAAGCTAGACAGGCTTATCTTGGACAAGAAGAAGATCGCTTGGCCTCGCGCGCAGATCAGT
TGGAAGAATTTGTCCACTACGTGAAAGGCGAGATCACCAAGGTAGTCGGCAAATAACCCTCGAGCCACCC
ATGACCAAAATCCCTTAACGTGAGTTACGCGTCGTTCCACTGAGCGTCAGACCCCGTAGAAAAGATCAAA
GGATCTTCTTGAGATCCTTTTTTTCTGCGCGTAATCTGCTGCTTGCAAACAAAAAAACCACCGCTACCAG
CGGTGGTTTGTTTGCCGGATCAAGAGCTACCAACTCTTTTTCCGAAGGTAACTGGCTTCAGCAGAGCGCA
GATACCAAATACTGTTCTTCTAGTGTAGCCGTAGTTAGGCCACCACTTCAAGAAC
