>Addgene plasmid #81678 | pDONR223_MTM1_p.P226S | depositor partial sequence | sequence record 154997 | Insert sequence
ATGGCTTCTGCATCAACTTCTAAATATAATTCACACTCCTTGGAGAATGAGTCTATTAAGAGGACGTCTC
GAGATGGAGTCAATCGAGATCTCACTGAGGCTGTTCCTCGACTTCCAGGAGAAACACTAATCACTGACAA
AGAAGTTATTTACATATGTCCTTTCAATGGCCCCATTAAGGGAAGAGTTTACATCACAAATTATCGTCTT
TATTTAAGAAGTTTGGAAACGGATTCTTCTCTAATACTTGATGTTCCTCTGGGTGTGATCTCGAGAATTG
AAAAAATGGGAGGCGCGACAAGTAGAGGAGAAAATTCCTATGGTCTAGATATTACTTGTAAAGACATGAG
AAACCTGAGGTTCGCTTTGAAACAGGAAGGCCACAGCAGAAGAGATATGTTTGAGATCCTCACGAGATAC
GCGTTTCCCCTGGCTCACAGTCTGCCATTATTTGCATTTTTAAATGAAGAAAAGTTTAACGTGGATGGAT
GGACAGTTTACAATCCAGTGGAAGAATACAGGAGGCAGGGCTTGCCCAATCACCATTGGAGAATAACTTT
TATTAATAAGTGCTATGAGCTCTGTGACACTTACCCTGCTCTTTTGGTGGTTCCGTATCGTGCCTCAGAT
GATGACCTCCGGAGAGTTGCAACTTTTAGGTCCCGAAATCGAATTTCAGTGCTGTCATGGATTCATCCAG
AAAATAAGACGGTCATTGTGCGTTGCAGTCAGCCTCTTGTCGGTATGAGTGGGAAACGAAATAAAGATGA
TGAGAAATATCTCGATGTTATCAGGGAGACTAATAAACAAATTTCTAAACTCACCATTTATGATGCAAGA
CCCAGCGTAAATGCAGTGGCCAACAAGGCAACAGGAGGAGGATATGAAAGTGATGATGCATATCATAACG
CCGAACTTTTCTTCTTAGACATTCATAATATTCATGTTATGCGGGAATCTTTAAAAAAAGTGAAGGACAT
TGTTTATCCTAATGTAGAAGAATCTCATTGGTTGTCCAGTTTGGAGTCTACTCATTGGTTAGAACATATC
AAGCTCGTTTTGACAGGAGCCATTCAAGTAGCAGACAAAGTTTCTTCAGGGAAGAGTTCAGTGCTTGTGC
ATTGCAGTGACGGATGGGACAGGACTGCTCAGCTGACATCCTTGGCCATGCTGATGTTGGATAGCTTCTA
TAGGAGCATTGAAGGGTTCGAAATACTGGTACAAAAAAAATGGATAAGTTTTGGACATAAATTTGCATCT
CGAATAGGTCATGGTGATAAAAACCACACCGATGCTGACCGTTCTCCTATTTTTCTCCAGTTTATTGATT
GTGTGTGGCAAATGTCAAAACAGTTCCCTACAGCTTTTGAATTCAATGAACAATTTTTGATTATAATTTT
GGATCATCTGTATAGTTGCCGATTTGGTACTTTCTTATTCAACTGTGAATCTGCTCGAGAAAGACAGAAG
GTTACAGAAAGGACTGTTTCTTTATGGTCACTGATAAACAGTAATAAAGAAAAATTCAAAAACCCCTTCT
ATACTAAAGAAATCAATCGAGTTTTATATCCAGTTGCCAGTATGCGTCACTTGGAACTCTGGGTGAATTA
CTACATTAGATGGAACCCCAGGATCAAGCAACAACAGCCGAATCCAGTGGAGCAGCGTTACATGGAGCTC
TTAGCCTTACGCGACGAATACATAAAGCGGCTTGAGGAACTGCAGCTCGCCAACTCTGCCAAGCTTTCTG
ATCCCCCAACTTCACCTTCCAGTCCTTCGCAAATGATGCCCCATGTGCAAACTCACTTC
